>Addgene plasmid #53185 | pFA6a-GFP (F64L, S65T, V163A)-His3MX6 | addgene partial sequence | sequence record 83731 | SP6 5'-ATTTAGGTGACACTATAG-3'
GCTGCAGGTCGACGGATCCCCGGGTTAATTAACAGTAAAGGAGAAGAACTTTTCACTGGAGTTGTCCCAA
TTCTTGTTGAATTAGATGGTGATGTTAATGGGCACAAATTTTCTGTCAGTGGAGAGGGTGAAGGTGATGC
AACATACGGAAAACTTACCCTTAAATTTATTTGCACTACTGGAAAACTACCTGTTCCATGGCCAACACTT
GTCACTACTCTCACTTATGGTGTTCAATGCTTTTCAAGATACCCAGATCACATGAAACAGCATGACTTTT
TCAAGAGTGCCATGCCCGAAGGTTATGTACAGGAAAGAACTATATTTTTCAAAGATGACGGGAACTACAA
GACACGTGCTGAAGTCAAGTTTGAAGGTGATACCCTTGTTAATAGAATCGAGTTAAAAGGTATTGATTTT
AAAGAAGATGGAAACATTCTTGGGCACAAATTGGAATACAACTATAACTCACACAATGTATACATCATGG
CAGACAAACAAAAGAATGGAATCAAAGCTAACTTCAAAATTAGACACAACATTGAAGATGGAAGCGTTCA
ACTAGCAGACCATTATCAACAAAATACTCCAATTGGCGATGGCCCTGTCCTTTTACCAGACAACCATTAC
CTGTCCACACAATCTGCCCTTTCGAAAGATCCCAACGAAAAGAGAGACCACATGGTCCTTCTTGAGTTTG
TAACAGCTGCTGGGATTACACATGGCATGGATGAACTATACAAATAGGGCGCGCCACTTCTAAATAAGCG
AATTTCTTATGATTTATGATTTTTATTATTAAATAAGTTATAAAAAAAATAAGTGTATACAAATTTTAAA
GTGACTCTTAGGTTTTAAAACGAAAATTCTTATTCTTGAGTAACTCTTT
