>Addgene plasmid #53185 | pFA6a-GFP (F64L, S65T, V163A)-His3MX6 | addgene partial sequence | sequence record 86007 | GFPfusionREV 5'-CTCCACTGACAGAAAATTTG-3'
ACAAGAATTGGGACAACTCCAGTGAAAAGTTCTTCTCCTTTACTGTTAATTAACCCGGGGATCCGTCGAC
CTGCAGCGTACGAAGCTTCAGCTGGCGGCCGCGTTCTATAGTGTCACCTAAATCGTATGTGTATGATACA
TAAGGTTATGTATTAATTGTAGCCGCGTTCTAACGACAATATGTCCATATGGTGCACTCTCAGTACAATC
TGCTCTGATGCCGCATAGTTAAGCCAGCCCCGACACCCGCCAACACCCGCTGACGCGCCCTGACGGGCTT
GTCTGCTCCCGGCATCCGCTTACAGACAAGCTGTGACCGTCTCCGGGAGCTGCATGTGTCAGAGGTTTTC
ACCGTCATCACCGAAACGCGCGAGACGAAAGGGCCTCGTGATACGCCTATTTTTATAGGTTAATGTCATG
ATAATAATGGTTTCTTAGACGTCAGGTGGCACTTTTCGGGGAAATGTGCGCGGAACCCCTATTTGTTTAT
TTTTCTAAATACATTCAAATATGTATCCGCTCATGAGACAATAACCCTGATAAATGCTTCAATAATATTG
AAAAAGGAAGAGTATGAGTATTCAACATTTCCGTGTCGCCCTTATTCCCTTTTTTGCGGCATTTTGCCTT
CCTGTTTTTGCTCACCCAGAAACGCTGGTGAAAGTAAAAGATGCTGAAGATCAGTTGGGTGCACGAGTGG
GTTACATCGAACTGGATCTCAACAGCGGTAAGATCCTTGAGAGTTTTCGCCCCGAAGAACGTTTTCCAAT
GATGAGCACTTTTAAAGTTCTGCTATGTGGCGCGGTATTATCCCGTATTGACGCCGGGCAAGAGCAACTC
GGTCGCCGCATACACTATTCTCAGAATGACTTGGTTGAGTACTCACCAGTCACAGAAAAGCATCTTACGG
ATGGCATGACAGTAAGAGAATTATGCAGTGCTGCCATAACCATGAGTGATAACACTGCGGCCAACTTACT
TCTGACAACGATCGGAGGACCGAAGGAGCTAACCGCTTTTTTGCACAACATGGGGGATCATGTAACTCGC
CTTGATC
