[The description below was written by a language model from this plasmid's Addgene catalogue record.]
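Description:
pFA6a-GFP (F64L, S65T, V163A)-His3MX6 is a yeast genomic targeting plasmid built on the pFA6a backbone and intended for chromosomal tagging of genes with GFP in Saccharomyces cerevisiae. It is maintained in E. coli as a high-copy plasmid under ampicillin selection. Plasmids of this vector type generally serve as a source of a tagging cassette that is integrated into the genome, rather than as replicating yeast vectors, and the record lists no yeast origin of replication. SP6 and T7 are listed as the sequencing primers flanking the insert region.

The payload consists of a GFP coding sequence carrying the F64L, S65T and V163A substitutions, placed upstream of the His3MX6 selectable marker module, which allows selection of integrants by histidine prototrophy in a his3 host. In the usual use of pFA6a-series modules, the tag-plus-marker cassette is amplified by PCR with primers bearing short homology to the target locus. Homologous recombination then fuses GFP in frame to the chromosomal gene, so the fusion protein is expressed from its native locus and promoter. The record annotates the marker as S. cerevisiae HIS3. It does not detail the promoter and terminator elements within the MX6 module or any terminator following GFP, and no feature table is provided to confirm them.

According to the depositor, the plasmid is similar to an earlier pFA6a GFP-His3MX6 tagging construct in the same collection, except that the GFP has been replaced with a more stable variant. Its stated purpose is chromosomal tagging with stable GFP, for example to follow protein localisation or abundance in living yeast cells.
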