Addgene plasmid #53185: pFA6a-GFP (F64L, S65T, V163A)-His3MX6
Purpose: chromosomal tagging with stable GFP
Depositing lab: John Pringle. Depositing organization: Stanford University. Publication: Identification of yeast IQGAP (Iqg1p) as an anaphase-promoting-complex substrate and its role in actomyosin-ring-independent cytokinesis. Ko N, Nishihama R, Tully GH, Ostapenko D, Solomon MJ, Morgan DO, Pringle JR. Mol Biol Cell. 2007 Dec;18(12):5139-53. Epub 2007 Oct 17. 10.1091/mbc.e07-05-0509 PubMed 17942599.
Backbone
  Vector backbone: pFA6a
  Vector type: Yeast genomic targeting
  Selectable markers: HIS3
Growth in bacteria
  Bacterial resistance: Ampicillin, 100 μg/mL
  Growth temperature: 37°C
  Growth strain: DH5alpha
  Copy number: High Copy
Gene/Insert
  Gene/Insert name: HIs3MX6
  Species: S. cerevisiae (budding yeast)
  Entrez Gene: HIS3 (a.k.a. YOR202W, HIS10, HIS8)
  Tag / fusion protein: GFP (F64L, S65T, V163A) (N terminal on insert)
  Cloning method: Unknown
  Sequencing primers: 5′ SP6; 3′ T7
Terms and licenses: Academic/Nonprofit Terms; Industry Terms: Not Available to Industry
Depositor comments: This plasmid is similar to Addgene plasmid #41598, except the GFP has been switched to a more stable variant.
How to cite: pFA6a-GFP (F64L, S65T, V163A)-His3MX6 was a gift from John Pringle (Addgene plasmid # 53185 ; http://n2t.net/addgene:53185 ; RRID:Addgene_53185)
